>Addgene plasmid #39204 | p2Bac.XPC | addgene partial sequence | sequence record 50487 | p2Bac-F 5'-ggacctttaattcaacccaacac-3'
TCATTTGTATATTAATTAAAATACTATACTGTAAATTACATTTTATTTACAATCGTACGCGGCCGCTCGA
AGGGGCGTGGCCAAGCGCACCGCCTCGGGGCGGGGCCGGCGTTCTAGCGCATCGCGGCCGGGTGCGTCAC
TCGCGAAGTGGAATTTGCCCAGACAAGCAACATGGCTCGGAAACGCGCGGCCGGCGGGGAGCCGCGGGGA
CGCGAACTGCGCAGCCAGAAATCCAAGGCCAAGAGCAAGGCCCGGCGTGAGGAGGAGGAGGAGGATGCCT
TTGAAGATGAGAAACCCCCAAAGAAGAGCCTTCTCTCCAAAGTTTCACAAGGAAAGAGGAAAAGAGGCTG
CAGTCATCCTGGGGGTTCAGCAGATGGTCCAGCAAAAAAGAAAGTGGCCAAGGTGACTGTTAAATCTGAA
AACCTCAAGGTTATAAAGGATGAAGCCCTCAGCGATGGGGATGACCTCAGGGACTTTCCAAGTGACCTCA
AGAAGGCACACCATCTGAAGAGAGGGGCTACCATGAATGAAGACAGCAATGAAGAAGAGGAAGAAAGTGA
AAATGATTGGGAAGAGGTTGAAGAACTTAGTGAGCCTGTGCTGGGTGACGTGAGAGAAAGTACAGCCTTC
TCTCGATCTCTTCTGCCTGTGAAGCCAGTG
