[The description below was written by a language model from this plasmid's Addgene catalogue record.]
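Description:
p2Bac.XPC is an insect-cell expression construct built on the commercial p2Bac backbone (about 7.1 kb), a baculovirus transfer-type vector designed to carry foreign genes into insect cells under late viral promoters. With its insert the plasmid is roughly 10.7 kb. It is propagated in E. coli under ampicillin selection; the record lists the copy number as unknown and gives no feature table, so the origin of replication, flanking baculoviral sequences and any other backbone elements are not documented here.

The payload is an approximately 3.6 kb human XPC cDNA (xeroderma pigmentosum complementation group C, also known as RAD4, XP3 or p125), inserted as a NotI fragment; whether the NotI sites remain intact is not recorded. The coding sequence carries a Q475K change, annotated as a polymorphism rather than an engineered mutation. Expression is driven by the baculovirus p10 promoter, a very late promoter that yields strong transcription in infected insect cells. No epitope or affinity tag, reporter or second expressed gene is mentioned in the record, although the use of a BGH reverse sequencing primer suggests that a BGH polyadenylation region lies downstream of the cloning site.

XPC is the damage-recognition subunit of the human nucleotide excision repair machinery, and the associated publication concerns overproduction, purification and characterization of this protein. The construct is therefore suited to producing recombinant human XPC in insect cells for biochemical studies such as reconstituting or analysing the excision nuclease.
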