Addgene plasmid #39204: p2Bac.XPC
Depositing lab: Aziz Sancar. Depositing organization: University of North Carolina at Chapel Hill. Publication: Overproduction, purification, and characterization of the XPC subunit of the human DNA repair excision nuclease. Reardon JT, Mu D, Sancar A. J Biol Chem. 1996 Aug 9;271(32):19451-6. 10.1074/jbc.271.32.19451 PubMed 8702634.
Backbone
  Vector backbone: p2Bac
  Backbone manufacturer: Invitrogen
  Backbone size w/o insert (bp): 7100
  Total vector size (bp): 10700
  Vector type: Insect Expression
Growth in bacteria
  Bacterial resistance: Ampicillin, 100 μg/mL
  Growth temperature: 37°C
  Growth strain: DH5alpha
  Copy number: Unknown
Gene/Insert
  Gene/Insert name: XPC (alt names: xeroderma pigmentosum, complementation group C; XP3; RAD4)
  Species: H. sapiens (human)
  Insert size (bp): 3600
  Mutation: Q475K polymorphism
  GenBank ID: NM_004628.4
  Entrez Gene: XPC (a.k.a. RAD4, XP3, XPCC, p125)
  Promoter: Pp10
  Cloning method: Restriction Enzyme; 5′ cloning site NotI (unknown if destroyed); 3′ cloning site NotI (unknown if destroyed)
  Sequencing primers: 5′ p2Bac-F (ggacctttaattcaacccaacac); 3′ BGH_rev
Terms and licenses: Academic/Nonprofit Terms; Industry Terms: Not Available to Industry
How to cite: p2Bac.XPC was a gift from Aziz Sancar (Addgene plasmid # 39204 ; http://n2t.net/addgene:39204 ; RRID:Addgene_39204)
